>Addgene plasmid #69482 | pMDR1-136 | addgene partial sequence | sequence record 129905 | F1ori-F 5'-GTGGACTCTTGTTCCAAACTGG-3'
GGTCTATTCTTTTGATTTATAAGGGATTTTGCCGATTTCGGCCTATTGGTTAAAAAATGAGCTGATTTAA
CAAAAATTTAACGCGAATTTTAACAAAATATTAACGCTTACAATTTGCCATTCGCCATTCAGGCTGCGCA
ACTGTTGGGAAGGGCGATCGGTGCGGGCCTCTTCGCTATTACGCCAGCCCAAGCTACCATGATAAGTAAG
TAATATTAAGGTACGTGGAGGTTTTACTTGCTTTAAAAAACCTCCCACACCTCCCCCTGAACCTGAAACA
TAAAATGAATGCAATTGTTGTTGTTAACTTGTTTATTGCAGCTTATAATGGTTACAAATAAAGCAATAGC
ATCACAAATTTCACAAATAAAGCATTTTTTTCACTGCATTCTAGTTGTGGTTTGTCCAAACTCATCAATG
TATCTTATGGTACTGTAACTGAGCTAACATAACCCGGGACGGAAGCCAGAACATTCCTCCTGGAAATTCA
ACCTGTTTCGCAGTTTCTCGAGGAATCAGCATTCAGTCAATCCGGGCCGGGAGCAGTCATCTGTGGTGAG
GCTGATTGGCTGGGCAGGAACAGCGCCGGGGCGTGGGCTGAGCACAGCCGCTTCGCTCTCTTTGCCACAG
GAAGCCTGAGCTCATTCGAGTAGCGGCTCTTCCAAGCTCAAAGAAGCAGAGGCCGCTGTTCGTTTCCTTT
AGGTCTTTCCACTAAAGTCGGAGTATCTTCTTCCAAAATTTCACGTCTTGGTGGCCGTTCCAAGCTCGAG
ATCTAAGTAAGCTTGGCATTCCGGTACTGTTGGTAAAATGGAAGACGCCAAAAACATAAAGAAAGGCCCG
GCGCCATTCTATCCTCTAGAGGATGGAACCGCTGGAGAGCAACTGCATAAGGCTATGAAGAGATAC
