>Addgene plasmid #69482 | pMDR1-136 | addgene partial sequence | sequence record 129906 | LucNRev 5'-CCTTATGCAGTTGCTCTCC-3'
GAATGGCGCCGGGCCTTTCTTTATGTTTTTGGCGTCTTCCATTTTACCAACAGTACCGGAATGCCAAGCT
TACTTAGATCTCGAGCTTGGAACGGCCACCAAGACGTGAAATTTTGGAAGAAGATACTCCGACTTTAGTG
GAAAGACCTAAAGGAAACGAACAGCGGCCTCTGCTTCTTTGAGCTTGGAAGAGCCGCTACTCGAATGAGC
TCAGGCTTCCTGTGGCAAAGAGAGCGAAGCGGCTGTGCTCAGCCCACGCCCCGGCGCTGTTCCTGCCCAG
CCAATCAGCCTCACCACAGATGACTGCTCCCGGCCCGGATTGACTGAATGCTGATTCCTCGAGAAACTGC
GAAACAGGTTGAATTTCCAGGAGGAATGTTCTGGCTTCCGTCCCGGGTTATGTTAGCTCAGTTACAGTAC
CATAAGATACATTGATGAGTTTGGACAAACCACAACTAGAATGCAGTGAAAAAAATGCTTTATTTGTGAA
ATTTGTGATGCTATTGCTTTATTTGTAACCATTATAAGCTGCAATAAACAAGTTAACAACAACAATTGCA
TTCATTTTATGTTTCAGGTTCAGGGGGAGGTGTGGGAGGTTTTTTAAAGCAAGTAAAACCTCCACGTACC
TTAATATTACTTACTTATCATGGTAGCTTGGGCTGGCGTAATAGCGAAGAGGCCCGCACCGATCGCCCTT
CCCAACAGTTGCGCAGCCTGAATGGCGAATGGCAAATTGTAAGCGTTAATATTTTGTTAAAATTCGCGTT
AAATTTTTGTTAAATCAGCTCATTTTTTAACCAATAGGCCGAAATCGGCAAAATCCCTTATAAATCAAAA
GAATAGACCGAGATAGGGT
[37 nt withheld, positions 860-896]
AAAGAACGTGGACTCCAACGTCAAAGG
[49 nt withheld, positions 924-972]
TAATCAAGTTTTTTGGGGTCGAGG
