[The description below was written by a language model from this plasmid's Addgene catalogue record.]
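Description:
pMDR1-136 is a luciferase reporter plasmid built on the promoterless pGL2 Basic backbone (Promega, about 5.6 kb without insert), intended for transfection into mammalian cells. It is maintained in E. coli as a high-copy plasmid under ampicillin selection. Because pGL2 Basic carries a firefly luciferase coding region with no eukaryotic promoter or enhancer of its own, luciferase output depends on whatever regulatory sequence is cloned upstream of the reporter.

The insert is a 254 bp fragment of the human MDR1 (ABCB1) promoter spanning positions -136 to +118 relative to the transcription start site. ABCB1 encodes P-glycoprotein, the multidrug-resistance efflux transporter. The record describes the plasmid as a deletion construct, meaning it is a 5' truncated version of the promoter, presumably one member of a series used to map which upstream regions are needed for activity. Comparing luciferase expression from this proximal promoter fragment with that from longer or shorter variants allows regulatory elements to be localised. The associated study concerns regulation of MDR1 transcription by histone acetyltransferase and deacetylase activities acting through the transcription factor NF-Y, so the construct fits promoter-activity assays probing how such factors and chromatin-modifying treatments affect MDR1 expression. The record does not state the cloning sites or which specific binding elements the fragment retains, and no feature table is provided, so details of the backbone elements beyond those standard to pGL2 Basic cannot be confirmed here.
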