Addgene plasmid #69482: pMDR1-136
Purpose: Deletion Construct
Depositing lab: Kathleen Scotto. Depositing organization: Memorial Sloan-Kettering Cancer Center. Publication: Transcriptional regulation of the MDR1 gene by histone acetyltransferase and deacetylase is mediated by NF-Y. Jin S, Scotto KW. Mol Cell Biol. 1998 Jul;18(7):4377-84. PubMed 9632821.
Backbone
  Vector backbone: pGL2 Basic
  Backbone manufacturer: Promega
  Backbone size w/o insert (bp): 5598
  Vector type: Mammalian Expression, Luciferase
Growth in bacteria
  Bacterial resistance: Ampicillin, 100 μg/mL
  Growth temperature: 37°C
  Growth strain: DH5alpha
  Copy number: High Copy
Gene/Insert
  Gene/Insert name: MDR1 promoter (alt name: ABCB1)
  Species: H. sapiens (human)
  Insert size (bp): 254
  Mutation: Insert includes MDR1 promoter sequence from -136 to +118
  Entrez Gene: ABCB1 (a.k.a. ABC20, CD243, CLCS, GP170, MDR1, P-GP, PGY1, p-170)
Terms and licenses: Academic/Nonprofit Terms; Industry Terms: Not Available to Industry
How to cite: pMDR1-136 was a gift from Kathleen Scotto (Addgene plasmid # 69482 ; http://n2t.net/addgene:69482 ; RRID:Addgene_69482)
